>Addgene plasmid #123374 | TRAV7 | addgene full sequence | sequence record 243738 | Addgene NGS Result
TCGCGCGTTTCGGTGATGACGGTGAAAACCTCTGACACATGCAGCTCCCGGAGACGGTCACAGCTTGTCT
GTAAGCGGATGCCGGGAGCAGACAAGCCCGTCAGGGCGCGTCAGCGGGTGTTGGCGGGTGTCGGGGCTGG
CTTAACTATGCGGCATCAGAGCAGATTGTACTGAGAGTGCACCATATGCGGTGTGAAATACCGCACAGAT
GCGTAAGGAGAAAATACCGCATCAGGCGCCATTCGCCATTCAGGCTGCGCAACTGTTGGGAAGGGCGATC
GGTGCGGGCCTCTTCGCTATTACGCCAGCTGGCGAAAGGGGGATGTGCTGCAAGGCGATTAAGTTGGGTA
ACGCCAGGGTTTTCCCAGTCACGACGTTGTAAAACGACGGCCAGAGAATTCGAGCTCGGTACCTCGCGAA
TACATCTAGATGGTCTCTACCTGAACAAGGTGTTCCCACCCGAGGTCGCTGTGTTTGAGCCATCAGAAGC
AGAGATCTCCCACACCCAAAAGGCCACACTGGTGTGCCTGGCCACAGGCTTCTTCCCCGACCACGTGGAG
CTGAGCTGGTGGGTGAATGGGAAGGAGGTGCACAGTGGGGTCAGCACGGACCCGCAGCCCCTCAAGGAGC
AGCCCGCCCTCAATGACTCCAGATACTGCCTGAGCAGCCGCCTGAGGGTTTCGGCCACCTTCTGGCAGAA
CCCCCGCAACCACTTCCGCTGTCAAGTCCAGTTCTACGGGCTCTCGGAGAATGACGAGTGGACCCAGGAT
AGGGCCAAACCCGTCACCCAGATCGTCAGCGCCGAGGCCTGGGGTAGAGCAGACTGTGGCTTTACCTCGG
TGTCCTACCAGCAAGGGGTCCTGTCTGCCACCATCCTCTATGAGATCCTGCTAGGGAAGGCCACCCTGTA
TGCTGTGCTGGTCAGCGCCCTTGTGTTGATGGCCATGGTCAAGAGAAAGGATTTCAGGAGGAGGAGGAGC
GGCAGTGGAGTGAAACAGACTTTGAATTTTGACCTTCTCAAGTTGGCGGGAGACGTGGAGTCCAACCCAG
GGCCCATGGAGAAGATGCGGAGGCCTGTCCTAATTATATTTTGTCTATGTCTTGGCTGGGCAAATGGAGA
AAACCAGGTGGAGCACAGCCCTCATTTTCTGGGACCCCAGCAGGGAGACGTTGCCTCCATGAGCTGCACG
TACTCTGTCAGTCGTTTTAACAATTTGCAGTGGTACAGGCAAAATACAGGGATGGGTCCCAAACACCTAT
TATCCATGTATTCAGCTGGATATGAGAAGCAGAAAGGAAGACTAAATGCTACATTACTGAAGAATGGAAG
CAGCTTGTACATTACAGCCGTGCAGCCTGAAGATTCAGCCACCTATTGAGACCATCGGATCCCGGGCCCG
TCGACTGCAGAGGCCTGCATGCAAGCTTGGTGTAATCATGGTCATAGCTGTTTCCTGTGTGAAATTGTTA
TCCGCTCACAATTCCACACAACATACGAGCCGGAAGCATAAAGTGTAAAGCCTGGGGTGCCTAATGAGTG
AGCTAACTCACATTAATTGCGTTGCGCTCACTGCCCGCTTTCCAGTCGGGAAACCTGTCGTGCCAGCTGC
ATTAATGAATCGGCCAACGCGCGGGGAGAGGCGGTTTGCGTATTGGGCGCTCTTCCGCTTCCTCGCTCAC
TGACTCGCTGCGCTCGGTCGTTCGGCTGCGGCGAGCGGTATCAGCTCACTCAAAGGCGGTAATACGGTTA
TCCACAGAATCAGGGGATAACGCAGGAAAGAACATGTGAGCAAAAGGCCAGCAAAAGGCCAGGAACCGTA
AAAAGGCCGCGTTGCTGGCGTTTTTCCATAGGCTCCGCCCCCCTGACGAGCATCACAAAAATCGACGCTC
AAGTCAGAGGTGGCGAAACCCGACAGGACTATAAAGATACCAGGCGTTTCCCCCTGGAAGCTCCCTCGTG
CGCTCTCCTGTTCCGACCCTGCCGCTTACCGGATACCTGTCCGCCTTTCTCCCTTCGGGAAGCGTGGCGC
TTTCTCATAGCTCACGCTGTAGGTATCTCAGTTCGGTGTAGGTCGTTCGCTCCAAGCTGGGCTGTGTGCA
CGAACCCCCCGTTCAGCCCGACCGCTGCGCCTTATCCGGTAACTATCGTCTTGAGTCCAACCCGGTAAGA
CACGACTTATCGCCACTGGCAGCAGCCACTGGTAACAGGATTAGCAGAGCGAGGTATGTAGGCGGTGCTA
CAGAGTTCTTGAAGTGGTGGCCTAACTACGGCTACACTAGAAGAACAGTATTTGGTATCTGCGCTCTGCT
GAAGCCAGTTACCTTCGGAAAAAGAGTTGGTAGCTCTTGATCCGGCAAACAAACCACCGCTGGTAGCGGT
GGTTTTTTTGTTTGCAAGCAGCAGATTACGCGCAGAAAAAAAGGATCTCAAGAAGATCCTTTGATCTTTT
CTACGGGGTCTGACGCTCAGTGGAACGAAAACTCACGTTAAGGGATTTTGGTCATGAGATTATCAAAAAG
GATCTTCACCTAGATCCTTTTAAATTAAAAATGAAGTTTTAAATCAAGCCCAATCTGAATAATGTTACAA
CCAATTAACCAATTCTGATTAGAAAAACTCATCGAGCATCAAATGAAACTGCAATTTATTCATATCAGGA
TTATCAATACCATATTTTTGAAAAAGCCGTTTCTGTAATGAAGGAGAAAACTCACCGAGGCAGTTCCATA
GGATGGCAAGATCCTGGTATCGGTCTGCGATTCCGACTCGTCCAACATCAATACAACCTATTAATTTCCC
CTCGTCAAAAATAAGGTTATCAAGTGAGAAATCACCATGAGTGACGACTGAATCCGGTGAGAATGGCAAA
AGTTTATGCATTTCTTTCCAGACTTGTTCAACAGGCCAGCCATTACGCTCGTCATCAAAATCACTCGCAT
CAACCAAACCGTTATTCATTCGTGATTGCGCCTGAGCGAGACGAAATACGCGATCGCTGTTAAAAGGACA
ATTACAAACAGGAATCGAATGCAACCGGCGCAGGAACACTGCCAGCGCATCAACAATATTTTCACCTGAA
TCAGGATATTCTTCTAATACCTGGAATGCTGTTTTTCCGGGGATCGCAGTGGTGAGTAACCATGCATCAT
CAGGAGTACGGATAAAATGCTTGATGGTCGGAAGAGGCATAAATTCCGTCAGCCAGTTTAGTCTGACCAT
CTCATCTGTAACATCATTGGCAACGCTACCTTTGCCATGTTTCAGAAACAACTCTGGCGCATCGGGCTTC
CCATACAAGCGATAGATTGTCGCACCTGATTGCCCGACATTATCGCGAGCCCATTTATACCCATATAAAT
CAGCATCCATGTTGGAATTTAATCGCGGCCTCGACGTTTCCCGTTGAATATGGCTCATAACACCCCTTGT
ATTACTGTTTATGTAAGCAGACAGTTTTATTGTTCATGATGATATATTTTTATCTTGTGCAATGTAACAT
CAGAGATTTTGAGACACGGGCCAGAGCTGCA
Features (pLannotate 1.2.2; 12 found; start..end, strand, type, name):
    137..236     +  misc_feature   bom (fragment): basis of mobility region from pBR322
    242..399     -  CDS            lacZα (fragment): LacZα fragment of β-galactosidase; lacZ fragment
    441..965     +  CDS            TRBC1: TRBC1_HUMAN - Experimental evidence at protein level: Swiss-Prot protein existence level 1. Constant region of T cell receptor (TR) beta chain (PubMed:24600447). Alpha-beta T cell receptors are antigen specific receptors which are essential to the immune response and are present on the cell surface of T lymphocytes. Recognize peptide-major histocompatibility (MH) (pMH) complexes that are displayed by antigen presenting cells (APC), a prerequisite for efficient T cell adaptive immunity against pathogens (PubMed:25493333). Binding of alpha-beta TR to pMH complex initiates TR-CD3 clustering on th
    990..1055    +  CDS            F2A: 2A peptide from foot-and-mouth disease virus polyprotein Eukaryotic ribosomes fail to insert a peptide bond between the Gly and Pro residues, yielding separate polypeptides.
   1056..1376    +  CDS            TRAV20: TVA20_HUMAN - Experimental evidence at protein level: Swiss-Prot protein existence level 1. V region of the variable domain of T cell receptor (TR) alpha chain that participates in the antigen recognition (PubMed:24600447). Alpha-beta T cell receptors are antigen specific receptors which are essential to the immune response and are present on the cell surface of T lymphocytes. Recognize peptide-major histocompatibility (MH) (pMH) complexes that are displayed by antigen presenting cells (APC), a prerequisite for efficient T cell adaptive immunity against pathogens (PubMed:25493333). Binding of
   1465..1481    -  protein_bind   lac operator: The lac repressor binds to the lac operator to inhibit transcription in E. coli. This inhibition can be relieved by adding lactose or isopropyl-β-D-thiogalactopyranoside (IPTG). lac repressor encoded by lacI
   1489..1519    -  promoter       lac promoter: promoter for the E. coli lac operon
   1534..1555    -  protein_bind   CAP binding site: CAP binding activates transcription in the presence of cAMP. E. coli catabolite activator protein
   1568..1660    -  CDS            lacI (fragment): lac repressor; lacI; The lac repressor binds to the lac operator to inhibit transcription in E. coli. This inhibition can be relieved by adding lactose or isopropyl-β-D-thiogalactopyranoside (IPTG).
   1843..2431    -  rep_origin     ori: high-copy-number ColE1/pMB1/pBR322/pUC origin of replication
   2609..3418    -  CDS            KanR: aminoglycoside phosphotransferase; aph(3')-Ia; confers resistance to kanamycin in bacteria or G418 (Geneticin®) in eukaryotes
   3525..35      +  CDS            rop (fragment) (across the origin): Rop protein, which maintains plasmids at low copy number; rop
