[The description below was written by a language model from this plasmid's Addgene catalogue record and pLannotate feature annotations shown in this document.]
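Description:
TRAV7 is a small (about 3.5 kb) bacterial cloning plasmid built on the pUC57-kanamycin backbone, serving as a building-block donor for assembling T-cell receptor (TCR) constructs rather than as an expression vector in its own right, although the catalogue files it under bacterial expression. It replicates in E. coli from a high-copy ColE1/pUC-type origin and is selected with kanamycin through the aph(3')-Ia KanR gene. The remaining backbone annotations are typical pUC57 remnants: an interrupted lacZα fragment with the lac promoter, operator and CAP site, plus short fragments of lacI, bom and rop.

The insert lies within the disrupted lacZα region and is read as a single forward-strand arrangement: a TCR beta-chain constant region (TRBC1), then an F2A ribosomal-skipping peptide from foot-and-mouth disease virus, followed directly by a human TCR alpha variable segment. The catalogue identifies this V segment as wild-type human TRAV7. The automated annotation labels it TRAV20, which probably reflects a best match among related V-gene entries, but the record itself does not resolve the discrepancy. No eukaryotic promoter, alpha constant region or beta variable region is annotated.

This layout suits modular TCR construction. The depositor notes Golden Gate cloning, and the stated purpose is construction of TCRs. A Cβ-2A-Vα fragment can plausibly be joined with a beta variable segment and CDR3/J sequences in a destination vector, so that both chains are translated from one transcript and separated at the 2A site. The type IIS sites and the destination vector are not described in the record. The associated work concerns cloning and expressing TCRs to probe specificity and functional avidity for neoantigens.
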