Addgene plasmid #123374: TRAV7
Purpose: construction of TCR
Depositing lab: Catherine Wu. Depositing organization: Dana-Farber Cancer Institute. Publication: A cloning and expression system to probe T-cell receptor specificity and assess functional avidity to neoantigens. Hu Z, Anandappa AJ, Sun J, Kim J, Leet DE, Bozym DJ, Chen C, Williams L, Shukla SA, Zhang W, Tabbaa D, Steelman S, Olive O, Livak KJ, Kishi H, Muraguchi A, Guleria I, Stevens J, Lane WJ, Burkhardt UE, Fritsch EF, Neuberg D, Ott PA, Keskin DB, Hacohen N, Wu CJ. Blood. 2018 Nov 1;132(18):1911-1921. doi: 10.1182/blood-2018-04-843763. Epub 2018 Aug 27. PubMed 30150207.
Backbone
  Vector backbone: pUC57-kanamycin
  Vector type: Bacterial Expression
Growth in bacteria
  Bacterial resistance: Kanamycin, 50 μg/mL
  Growth temperature: 37°C
  Growth strain: DH5alpha
  Copy number: High Copy
Gene/Insert
  Gene/Insert name: TRAV7
  Species: H. sapiens (human)
  Mutation: WT
  Entrez Gene: TRAV7 (a.k.a. TCRAV7S1)
  Cloning method: Unknown
Terms and licenses: Academic/Nonprofit Terms; Industry Terms: Not Available to Industry
Depositor comments: Cloning Method: Golden Gate.
How to cite: TRAV7 was a gift from Catherine Wu (Addgene plasmid # 123374 ; http://n2t.net/addgene:123374 ; RRID:Addgene_123374)
